>Addgene plasmid #185210 | pST_UPI0005D02939_DrHD_b03_dom3 (pBS0684) | addgene full sequence | sequence record 366840 | Addgene NGS Result
CGACGGATCGGGAGATCTCCCGATCCCCTATGGTGCACTCTCAGTACAATCTGCTCTGATGCCGCATAGT
TAAGCCAGTATCTGCTCCCTGCTTGTGTGTTGGAGGTCGCTGAGTAGTGCGCGAGCAAAATTTAAGCTAC
AACAAGGCAAGGCTTGACCGACAATTGCATGAAGAATCTGCTTAGGGTTAGGCGTTTTGCGCTGCTTCGC
GATGTACGGGCCAGATATACGCGTTGACATTGATTATTGACTAGTTATTAATAGTAATCAATTACGGGGT
CATTAGTTCATAGCCCATATATGGAGTTCCGCGTTACATAACTTACGGTAAATGGCCCGCCTGGCTGACC
GCCCAACGACCCCCGCCCATTGACGTCAATAATGACGTATGTTCCCATAGTAACGCCAATAGGGACTTTC
CATTGACGTCAATGGGTGGAGTATTTACGGTAAACTGCCCACTTGGCAGTACATCAAGTGTATCATATGC
CAAGTACGCCCCCTATTGACGTCAATGACGGTAAATGGCCCGCCTGGCATTATGCCCAGTACATGACCTT
ATGGGACTTTCCTACTTGGCAGTACATCTACGTATTAGTCATCGCTATTACCATGGTGATGCGGTTTTGG
CAGTACATCAATGGGCGTGGATAGCGGTTTGACTCACGGGGATTTCCAAGTCTCCACCCCATTGACGTCA
ATGGGAGTTTGTTTTGGCACCAAAATCAACGGGACTTTCCAAAATGTCGTAACAACTCCGCCCCATTGAC
GCAAATGGGCGGTAGGCGTGTACGGTGGGAGGTCTATATAAGCAGAGCTCTCTGGCTAACTAGAGAACCC
ACTGCTTACTGGCTTATCGAAATTAATACGACTCACTATAGGGAGACCCAAGCTGGCTAGCCACCATGGC
CGCTTCTCAGTTTGGAAAGGAGACAGAGAAGCTGGGACACGGAGTGCACCACGGGGTGAACGAGGCCTGG
AAGGAGGCCGAGAAGTGATGAATTGCCAATTGAAATTTGACGGCCTATGTCACTGAAACTATCCAAACAC
CCCATGTCGATACTGAACGTATCGACGCATACCTCCTTCCTTGAAAACGCACAATCATACAACTGGGCAC
ATAATGCGTACGCCCATCTAGTACACCCATCTCTGTAGGTCCAGTTCAAGAGCTGGAAGAGCACCCTCCA
CTTAGACGTGCCGTAAGATAGAGGTTAGTGAGAATAGCCATCCAATATGAGCGTTGATAGCTAGACGAGG
ATAAGGCAGTGATAGAAGGGGCACCAAGCTTCATTCGCACCCGCTGATCAGCCTCGACTGTGCCTTCTAG
TTGCCAGCCATCTGTTGTTTGCCCCTCCCCCGTGCCTTCCTTGACCCTGGAAGGTGCCACTCCCACTGTC
CTTTCCTAATAAAATGAGGAAATTGCATCGCATTGTCTGAGTAGGTGTCATTCTATTCTGGGGGGTGGGG
TGGGGCAGGACAGCAAGGGGGAGGATTGGGAAGACAATAGCAGGCATGCTGGGGATGCGGTGGGCTCTAT
GGCTTCTGAGGCGGAAAGAACCAGCTGGGGCTCTAGGGGGTATCCCC
[124 nt withheld, positions 1588-1711]
C
[91 nt withheld, positions 1713-1803]
A
[49 nt withheld, positions 1805-1853]
CCTTTGACGTTGGAGTCCACGTTCTTT
[37 nt withheld, positions 1881-1917]
ACCCTATCTCGGTCTATTCTTTTGATTTATAAGGGATTTTGCCGATTTCGGCCTATTGGTTAAAAAATGA
GCTGATTTAACAAAAATTTAACGCGAATTAATTCTGTGGAATGTGTGTCAGTTAGGGTGTGGAAAGTCCC
CAGGCTCCCCAGCAGGCAGAAGTATGCAAAGCATGCATCTCAATTAGTCAGCAACCAGGTGTGGAAAGTC
CCCAGGCTCCCCAGCAGGCAGAAGTATGCAAAGCATGCATCTCAATTAGTCAGCAACCATAGTCCCGCCC
CTAACTCCGCCCATCCCGCCCCTAACTCCGCCCAGTTCCGCCCATTCTCCGCCCCATGGCTGACTAATTT
TTTTTATTTATGCAGAGGCCGAGGCCGCCTCTGCCTCTGAGCTATTCCAGAAGTAGTGAGGAGGCTTTTT
TGGAGGCCTAGGCTTTTGCAAAAAGCTCCCGGGAGCTTGTATATCCATTTTCGGATCTGATCAGCACGTG
TTGACAATTAATCATCGGCATAGTATATCGGCATAGTATAATACGACAAGGTGAGGAACTAAACCATGGC
CAAGTTGACCAGTGCCGTTCCGGTGCTCACCGCGCGCGACGTCGCCGGAGCGGTCGAGTTCTGGACCGAC
CGGCTCGGGTTCTCCCGGGACTTCGTGGAGGACGACTTCGCCGGTGTGGTCCGGGACGACGTGACCCTGT
TCATCAGCGCGGTCCAGGACCAGGTGGTGCCGGACAACACCCTGGCCTGGGTGTGGGTGCGCGGCCTGGA
CGAGCTGTACGCCGAGTGGTCGGAGGTCGTGTCCACGAACTTCCGGGACGCCTCCGGGCCGGCCATGACC
GAGATCGGCGAGCAGCCGTGGGGGCGGGAGTTCGCCCTGCGCGACCCGGCCGGCAACTGCGTGCACTTCG
TGGCCGAGGAGCAGGACTGACACGTGCTACGAGATTTCGATTCCACCGCCGCCTTCTATGAAAGGTTGGG
CTTCGGAATCGTTTTCCGGGACGCCGGCTGGATGATCCTCCAGCGCGGGGATCTCATGCTGGAGTTCTTC
GCCCACCCCAACTTGTTTATTGCAGCTTATAATGGTTACAAATAAAGCAATAGCATCACAAATTTCACAA
ATAAAGCATTTTTTTCACTGCATTCTAGTTGTGGTTTGTCCAAACTCATCAATGTATCTTATCATGTCTG
TATACCGTCGACCTCTAGCTAGAGCTTGGCGTAATCATGGTCATAGCTGTTTCCTGTGTGAAATTGTTAT
CCGCTCACAATTCCACACAACATACGAGCCGGAAGCATAAAGTGTAAAGCCTGGGGTGCCTAATGAGTGA
GCTAACTTACATTAATTGCGTTGCGCTCACTGCCCGCTTTCCAGTCGGGAAACCTGTCGTGCCAGCTGCA
TTAATGAATCGGCCAACGCGCGGGGAGAGGCGGTTTGCGTATTGGGCGCTCTTCCGCTTCCTCGCTCACT
GACTCGCTGCGCTCGGTCGTTCGGCTGCGGCGAGCGGTATCAGCTCACTCAAAGGCGGTAATACGGTTAT
CCACAGAATCAGGGGATAACGCAGGAAAGAACATGTGAGCAAAAGGCCAGCAAAAGGCCAGGAACCGTAA
AAAGGCCGCGTTGCTGGCGTTTTTCCATAGGCTCCGCCCCCCTGACGAGCATCACAAAAATCGACGCTCA
AGTCAGAGGTGGCGAAACCCGACAGGACTATAAAGATACCAGGCGTTTCCCCCTGGAAGCTCCCTCGTGC
GCTCTCCTGTTCCGACCCTGCCGCTTACCGGATACCTGTCCGCCTTTCTCCCTTCGGGAAGCGTGGCGCT
TTCTCATAGCTCACGCTGTAGGTATCTCAGTTCGGTGTAGGTCGTTCGCTCCAAGCTGGGCTGTGTGCAC
GAACCCCCCGTTCAGCCCGACCGCTGCGCCTTATCCGGTAACTATCGTCTTGAGTCCAACCCGGTAAGAC
ACGACTTATCGCCACTGGCAGCAGCCACTGGTAACAGGATTAGCAGAGCGAGGTATGTAGGCGGTGCTAC
AGAGTTCTTGAAGTGGTGGCCTAACTACGGCTACACTAGAAGAACAGTATTTGGTATCTGCGCTCTGCTG
AAGCCAGTTACCTTCGGAAAAAGAGTTGGTAGCTCTTGATCCGGCAAACAAACCACCGCTGGTAGCGGTG
GTTTTTTTGTTTGCAAGCAGCAGATTACGCGCAGAAAAAAAGGATCTCAAGAAGATCCTTTGATCTTTTC
TACGGGGTCTGACGCTCAGTGGAACGAAAACTCACGTTAAGGGATTTTGGTCATGAGATTATCAAAAAGG
ATCTTCACCTAGATCCTTTTAAATTAAAAATGAAGTTTTAAATCAATCTAAAGTATATATGAGTAAACTT
GGTCTGACAGTTACCAATGCTTAATCAGTGAGGCACCTATCTCAGCGATCTGTCTATTTCGTTCATCCAT
AGTTGCCTGACTCCCCGTCGTGTAGATAACTACGATACGGGAGGGCTTACCATCTGGCCCCAGTGCTGCA
ATGATACCGCGAGACCCACGCTCACCGGCTCCAGATTTATCAGCAATAAACCAGCCAGCCGGAAGGGCCG
AGCGCAGAAGTGGTCCTGCAACTTTATCCGCCTCCATCCAGTCTATTAATTGTTGCCGGGAAGCTAGAGT
AAGTAGTTCGCCAGTTAATAGTTTGCGCAACGTTGTTGCCATTGCTACAGGCATCGTGGTGTCACGCTCG
TCGTTTGGTATGGCTTCATTCAGCTCCGGTTCCCAACGATCAAGGCGAGTTACATGATCCCCCATGTTGT
GCAAAAAAGCGGTTAGCTCCTTCGGTCCTCCGATCGTTGTCAGAAGTAAGTTGGCCGCAGTGTTATCACT
CATGGTTATGGCAGCACTGCATAATTCTCTTACTGTCATGCCATCCGTAAGATGCTTTTCTGTGACTGGT
GAGTACTCAACCAAGTCATTCTGAGAATAGTGTATGCGGCGACCGAGTTGCTCTTGCCCGGCGTCAATAC
GGGATAATACCGCGCCACATAGCAGAACTTTAAAAGTGCTCATCATTGGAAAACGTTCTTCGGGGCGAAA
ACTCTCAAGGATCTTACCGCTGTTGAGATCCAGTTCGATGTAACCCACTCGTGCACCCAACTGATCTTCA
GCATCTTTTACTTTCACCAGCGTTTCTGGGTGAGCAAAAACAGGAAGGCAAAATGCCGCAAAAAAGGGAA
TAAGGGCGACACGGAAATGTTGAATACTCATACTCTTCCTTTTTCAATATTATTGAAGCATTTATCAGGG
TTATTGTCTCATGAGCGGATACATATTTGAATGTATTTAGAAAAATAAACAAATAGGGGTTCCGCGCACA
TTTCCCCGAAAAGTGCCACCTGACGT
Features (pLannotate 1.2.2; 20 found; start..end, strand, type, name):
     29..81      -  misc_feature   bom (fragment): basis of mobility region from pBR322
    236..615     +  enhancer       CMV enhancer: human cytomegalovirus immediate early enhancer
    616..819     +  promoter       CMV promoter: human cytomegalovirus (CMV) immediate early promoter
    815..848     +  LTR            5' LTR (truncated) (fragment): truncated 5' long terminal repeat (LTR) from HIV-1
    864..882     +  promoter       T7 promoter: promoter for bacteriophage T7 RNA polymerase
   1318..1542    +  polyA_signal   bGH poly(A) signal: bovine growth hormone polyadenylation signal
   1546..1567    +  promoter       SV40 promoter (fragment): SV40 enhancer and early promoter
   1588..2016    +  rep_origin     f1 ori (sequence partly withheld): f1 bacteriophage origin of replication; arrow indicates direction of (+) strand synthesis
   2030..2359    +  promoter       SV40 promoter: SV40 enhancer and early promoter
   2407..2454    +  promoter       EM7 promoter: synthetic bacterial promoter&nbsp
   2473..2847    +  CDS            BleoR: antibiotic-binding protein; Sh ble from Streptoalloteichus hindustanus; confers resistance to bleomycin, phleomycin, and Zeocin™
   2857..2982    +  CDS            ble (fragment): BLE_KLEPN - Experimental evidence at protein level: Swiss-Prot protein existence level 1. Binding protein with a strong affinity to the bleomycin family of antibiotics. Binds to CL990; an antimitotic-antibiotic compound. From Klebsiella pneumoniae.
   2977..3098    +  polyA_signal   SV40 poly(A) signal: SV40 polyadenylation signal
   3171..3187    -  protein_bind   lac operator: The lac repressor binds to the lac operator to inhibit transcription in E. coli. This inhibition can be relieved by adding lactose or isopropyl-β-D-thiogalactopyranoside (IPTG). lac repressor encoded by lacI
   3195..3225    -  promoter       lac promoter: promoter for the E. coli lac operon
   3240..3261    -  protein_bind   CAP binding site: CAP binding activates transcription in the presence of cAMP. E. coli catabolite activator protein
   3274..3366    -  CDS            lacI (fragment): lac repressor; lacI; The lac repressor binds to the lac operator to inhibit transcription in E. coli. This inhibition can be relieved by adding lactose or isopropyl-β-D-thiogalactopyranoside (IPTG).
   3549..4137    -  rep_origin     ori: high-copy-number ColE1/pMB1/pBR322/pUC origin of replication
   4308..5168    -  CDS            AmpR: β-lactamase; bla; confers resistance to ampicillin, carbenicillin, and related antibiotics
   5169..5273    -  promoter       AmpR promoter: bla
