[The description below was written by a language model from this plasmid's Addgene catalogue record and pLannotate feature annotations shown in this document.]
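Description:
pST_UPI0005D02939_DrHD_b03_dom3 (pBS0684) is a mammalian expression plasmid of about 5.3 kb, built by Gibson cloning on a backbone recorded as YK 02. It carries a 393 bp insert encoding a protein domain from the extremotolerant bacterium Deinococcus radiodurans. The plasmid is propagated in E. coli at high copy from a ColE1/pUC-type origin and selected with ampicillin through the bla gene and its native promoter. An f1 origin is also present, along with small remnants of lac regulatory sequence and a pBR322 bom fragment.

The expression cassette uses the human cytomegalovirus immediate-early enhancer and promoter, followed by a T7 promoter that could support in vitro transcription or serve as a sequencing priming site, and it ends in the bovine growth hormone polyadenylation signal. The annotation software did not label the insert itself, but the unannotated gap between the T7 promoter and the bGH signal is where it would be expected to lie. No epitope tags, signal peptides or reporters are annotated there, so the record does not show whether the protein is fused to anything. A second cassette places the Sh ble gene under tandem SV40 early and bacterial EM7 promoters with an SV40 poly(A) signal, giving Zeocin/bleomycin-family resistance usable in both mammalian cells and bacteria. The short hits called as a truncated HIV-1 LTR, a second ble fragment and a small SV40 promoter fragment are probably annotation artefacts rather than functional elements.

The construct comes from a screen of natural and designed proteins inspired by extremotolerant organisms, tested for their ability to attenuate apoptosis in human cells. This domain was among the worst performers and induced apoptosis rather than protecting against it. The depositor names the commercial vector pSecTag2 B as the negative control for the assay.
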