Addgene plasmid #185210: pST_UPI0005D02939_DrHD_b03_dom3 (pBS0684)
Purpose: For the mammalian expression of the Deinococcus radiodurans protein UPI0005D02939_DrHD_b03_dom3. This is one of the bottom performing targets in our apoptosis assay (it induced apoptosis).
Depositing lab: Pamela Silver. Depositing organization: Harvard Medical School. Publication: Natural and Designed Proteins Inspired by Extremotolerant Organisms Can Form Condensates and Attenuate Apoptosis in Human Cells. Veling MT, Nguyen DT, Thadani NN, Oster ME, Rollins NJ, Brock KP, Bethel NP, Lim S, Baker D, Way JC, Marks DS, Chang RL, Silver PA. ACS Synth Biol. 2022 Mar 18;11(3):1292-1302. doi: 10.1021/acssynbio.1c00572. Epub 2022 Feb 18. PubMed 35176859.
Backbone
  Vector backbone: YK 02
  Vector type: Mammalian Expression
Growth in bacteria
  Bacterial resistance: Ampicillin, 100 μg/mL
  Growth temperature: 37°C
  Growth strain: DH5alpha
  Copy number: High Copy
Gene/Insert
  Gene/Insert name: UPI0005D02939_DrHD_b03_dom3
  Species: D. radiodurans
  Insert size (bp): 393
  Cloning method: Gibson Cloning
Terms and licenses: Academic/Nonprofit Terms; Industry Terms: Not Available to Industry
Depositor comments: This is one of the bottom performing targets in our apoptosis assay (it induced apoptosis). See supplemental table 2 in our paper to see its performance in our assay. The negative control for this assay is pSecTag2 B which can be obtained from Thermo here https://www.thermofisher.com/order/catalog/product/V90020
How to cite: pST_UPI0005D02939_DrHD_b03_dom3 (pBS0684) was a gift from Pamela Silver (Addgene plasmid # 185210 ; http://n2t.net/addgene:185210 ; RRID:Addgene_185210)
